Addgene plasmid #203577: pH7m34GW-35S:SNACS S785A
Purpose: Plant SnRK2S30A kinase activity FRET sensor in plant expression vector
Depositing lab: Julian Schroeder. Depositing organization: University of California, San Diego (UCSD). Publication: FRET kinase sensor development reveals SnRK2/OST1 activation by ABA but not by MeJA and high CO(2) during stomatal closure. Zhang L, Takahashi Y, Hsu PK, Kollist H, Merilo E, Krysan PJ, Schroeder JI. eLife. 2020 May 28;9:e56351. doi: 10.7554/eLife.56351. PubMed 32463362.
Backbone
  Vector backbone: pH7m34GW
  Vector type: Plant Expression
  Selectable markers: Hygromycin
Growth in bacteria
  Bacterial resistance: Spectinomycin, 50 μg/mL
  Growth temperature: 37°C
  Growth strain: DH5alpha
  Copy number: High Copy
Gene/Insert
  Gene/Insert name: SNACS S785A
  Species: Synthetic
  Mutation: S785A
  Tag / fusion protein: StrepII (C terminal on insert)
  Cloning method: Gateway Cloning
  Sequencing primers: 5′ unknown
Terms and licenses: Academic/Nonprofit Terms; Industry Terms: Not Available to Industry
How to cite: pH7m34GW-35S:SNACS S785A was a gift from Julian Schroeder (Addgene plasmid # 203577 ; http://n2t.net/addgene:203577 ; RRID:Addgene_203577)
