[The description below was written by a language model from this plasmid's Addgene catalogue record and pLannotate feature annotations shown in this document.]
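Description:
pH7m34GW-35S:SNACS S785A is a 12,450 nt plant binary expression vector built on the pH7m34GW MultiSite Gateway destination backbone, intended for Agrobacterium-mediated T-DNA delivery into plants. It carries a high-copy ColE1/pUC-type origin with a bom site for propagation in E. coli, and the pVS1 oriV with RepA and StaA for replication and stable maintenance in Agrobacterium. Bacterial selection is by spectinomycin through the aadA (SmR) gene. Between the nopaline-type left and right T-DNA borders, a NOS promoter–hph–NOS terminator cassette provides hygromycin selection of transformed plant tissue.

The payload, assembled by Gateway recombination (attB4, attB1 and attB2 sites remain), is driven by an enhanced CaMV 35S promoter with a duplicated enhancer, followed by the TMV Ω translational leader, and ends at a CaMV poly(A) signal. The open reading frame encodes the synthetic SNACS sensor as a single chain: an N-terminal S-Tag, the yellow acceptor YPet, the Arabidopsis 14-3-3 protein GRF4, a fragment of BHLH122 and the cyan donor Turquoise-GL. The catalogue also lists a C-terminal StrepII tag, which is not annotated in the feature table. This layout fits a kinase FRET reporter in which phosphorylation of the substrate fragment would promote its binding to the 14-3-3 domain and alter energy transfer between the two fluorophores, although the record does not spell out the mechanism.

This version carries an S785A substitution. Replacing a serine with alanine typically removes a phosphorylation site, so it probably serves as a non-responsive control, but the record does not say so explicitly. The purpose field names an "S30A" rather than S785A, a discrepancy the record leaves unresolved. The sensor is associated with studies of SnRK2/OST1 kinase activity during stomatal closure.
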