Features (pLannotate 1.2.2; 28 found; start..end, strand, type, name):
    934..1098    +  CDS            yokD (fragment): YOKD_BACSU - Experimental evidence at protein level: Swiss-Prot protein existence level 1. May contribute to antibiotic resistance. From Bacillus subtilis (strain 168).
   1114..1366    +  terminator     NOS terminator: nopaline synthase terminator and poly(A) signal
   1459..1483    -  misc_feature   LB T-DNA repeat: left border repeat from nopaline C58 T-DNA
   1742..1765    +  promoter       Pc promoter (fragment): intI1 (promoter lies within the coding sequence); class 1 integron promoter
   1941..1997    +  CDS            GmR (fragment): gentamycin acetyltransferase; aacC1; confers resistance to gentamycin
   2008..2795    +  CDS            SmR (fragment): aminoglycoside adenylyltransferase (Murphy, 1985); aadA; confers resistance to spectinomycin and streptomycin
   3041..3629    +  rep_origin     ori: high-copy-number ColE1/pMB1/pBR322/pUC origin of replication
   3815..3955    -  misc_feature   bom: basis of mobility region from pBR322
   4057..4096    -  CDS            rop (fragment): Rop protein, which maintains plasmids at low copy number; rop
   4299..4493    -  rep_origin     pVS1 oriV: origin of replication for the Pseudomonas plasmid pVS1 (Heeb et al., 2000)
   4559..5632    -  CDS            pVS1 RepA: replication protein from the Pseudomonas plasmid pVS1 (Heeb et al., 2000)
   6061..6690    -  CDS            pVS1 StaA: stability protein from the Pseudomonas plasmid pVS1 (Heeb et al., 2000)
   7250..7651    -  CDS            Y4CG_SINFN (fragment): Protein inferred from homology: Swiss-Prot protein existence level 3. From Sinorhizobium fredii (strain NBRC 101917 / NGR234).
   8021..8045    -  misc_feature   RB T-DNA repeat: right border repeat from nopaline C58 T-DNA
   8216..8236    +  protein_bind   attB4: mutant version of attB; core recombination site for the Gateway® BP reaction BP Clonase™
   8320..8993    +  promoter       CaMV 35S promoter (enhanced): cauliflower mosaic virus 35S promoter with a duplicated enhancer region
   9015..9068    +  misc_feature   TMV Ω: translational enhancer from the tobacco mosaic virus 5'-leader sequence (Gallie et al., 1988)
   9072..9092    +  protein_bind   attB1: mutant version of attB; core recombination site for the Gateway® BP reaction BP Clonase™
   9104..9148    +  CDS            S-Tag: affinity and epitope tag derived from pancreatic ribonuclease A
   9161..9874    +  CDS            YPet: YPet is a basic (constitutively fluorescent) yellow fluorescent protein published in 2005, derived from Aequorea victoria. It has moderate acid sensitivity.
   9881..10681   +  CDS            GRF4: 14334_ARATH - Experimental evidence at protein level: Swiss-Prot protein existence level 1. Is associated with a DNA binding complex that binds to the G box, a well-characterized cis-acting DNA regulatory element found in plant genes. From Arabidopsis thaliana (Mouse-ear cress).
  10754..10900   +  CDS            BHLH122 (fragment): BH122_ARATH - Also known as EN70. Experimental evidence at protein level: Swiss-Prot protein existence level 1. From Arabidopsis thaliana (Mouse-ear cress).
  10907..11617   +  CDS            Turquoise-GL: Turquoise-GL is a basic (constitutively fluorescent) cyan fluorescent protein published in 2010, derived from Aequorea victoria.
  11655..11675   -  protein_bind   attB2: mutant version of attB; core recombination site for the Gateway® BP reaction BP Clonase™
  11725..11765   +  CDS            lacZα (fragment): LacZα fragment of β-galactosidase; lacZ fragment
  11845..12004   +  polyA_signal   CaMV poly(A) signal (fragment): cauliflower mosaic virus polyadenylation signal
  12126..12305   +  promoter       NOS promoter: nopaline synthase promoter
  12341..913     +  CDS            hph (across the origin): KHYB_ECOLX - Experimental evidence at protein level: Swiss-Prot protein existence level 1. The aminoglycoside phosphotransferases achieve inactivation of their antibiotic substrates by phosphorylation. Only phosphorylates hygromycin and closely related compounds such as demethyl analogs and destomycin. From Escherichia coli.
>Addgene plasmid #203577 | pH7m34GW-35S:SNACS S785A | addgene full sequence | sequence record 403708 | Addgene NGS Result
CAGCTTCGATGTAGGAGGGCGTGGATATGTCCTGCGGGTAAATAGCTGCGCCGATGGTTTCTACAAAGAT
CGTTATGTTTATCGGCACTTTGCATCGGCCGCGCTCCCGATTCCGGAAGTGCTTGACATTGGGGAGTTCA
GCGAGAGCCTGACCTATTGCATCTCCCGCCGTGCACAGGGTGTCACGTTGCAAGACCTGCCTGAAACCGA
ACTGCCCGCTGTTCTTCAGCCGGTCGCGGAGGCTATGGATGCTATCGCTGCGGCCGATCTTAGCCAGACG
AGCGGGTTCGGCCCATTCGGACCGCAAGGAATCGGTCAATACACTACATGGCGTGATTTCATATGCGCGA
TTGCTGATCCCCATGTGTATCACTGGCAAACTGTGATGGACGACACCGTCAGTGCGTCCGTCGCGCAGGC
TCTCGATGAGCTGATGCTTTGGGCCGAGGACTGCCCCGAAGTCCGGCACCTCGTGCACGCGGATTTCGGC
TCCAACAATGTCCTGACGGACAATGGCCGCATAACAGCGGTCATTGACTGGAGCGAGGCGATGTTCGGGG
ATTCCCAATACGAGGTCGCCAACATCTTCTTCTGGAGGCCGTGGTTGGCTTGTATGGAGCAGCAGACGCG
CTACTTCGAGCGGAGGCATCCGGAGCTTGCAGGATCGCCAAGGCTCCGGGCGTATATGCTCCGCATTGGT
CTTGACCAACTCTATCAGAGCTTGGTTGACGGCAATTTCGATGATGCAGCTTGGGCGCAGGGTCGATGCG
ACGCAATCGTCCGATCCGGAGCCGGGACTGTCGGGCGTACACAAATCGCCCGCAGAAGCGCGGCCGTCTG
GACCGATGGCTGTGTAGAAGTACTCGCCGATAGTGGAAACCGACGCCCCAGCACTCGTCCGAGGGCAAAG
GAATAGAGTAGATGCCGACCGAACAAGAGCTGATTTCGAGAACGCCTCAGCCAGCAACTCGCGCGAGCCT
AGCAAGGCAAATGCGAGAGAACGGCCTTACGCTTGGTGGCACAGTTCTCGTCCACAGTTCGCTAAGCTCG
CTCGGCTGGGTCGCGGGAGGGCCGGTCGCAGTGATTCAGGAATTAATTCCCTAGAGTCAAGCAGATCGTT
CAAACATTTGGCAATAAAGTTTCTTAAGATTGAATCCTGTTGCCGGTCTTGCGATGATTATCATATAATT
TCTGTTGAATTACGTTAAGCATGTAATAATTAACATGTAATGCATGACGTTATTTATGAGATGGGTTTTT
ATGATTAGAGTCCCGCAATTATACATTTAATACGCGATAGAAAACAAAATATAGCGCGCAAACTAGGATA
AATTATCGCGCGCGGTGTCATCTATGTTACTAGATCGACCGGCATGCAAGCTGATAATTCAATTCGGCGT
TAATTCAGTACATTAAAAACGTCCGCAATGTGTTATTAAGTTGTCTAAGCGTCAATTTGTTTACACCACA
ATATATCCTGCCACCAGCCAGCCAACAGCTCCCCGACCGGCAGCTCGGCACAAAATCACCACTCGATACA
GGCAGCCCATCAGTCCGGGACGGCGTCAGCGGGAGAGCCGTTGTAAGGCGGCAGACTTTGCTCATGTTAC
CGATGCTATTCGGAAGAACGGCAACTAAGCTGCCGGGTTTGAAACACGGATGATCTCGCGGAGGGTAGCA
TGTTGATTGTAACGATGACAGAGCGTTGCTGCCTGTGATCAATTCGGGCACGAACCCAGTGGACATAAGC
CTGTTCGGTTCGTAAGCTGTAATGCAAGTAGCGTATGCGCTCACGCAACTGGTCCAGAACCTTGACCGAA
CGCAGCGGTGGTAACGGCGCAGTGGCGGTTTTCATGGCTTGTTATGACTGTTTTTTTGGGGTACAGTCTA
TGCCTCGGGCATCCAAGCAGCAAGCGCGTTACGCCGTGGGTCGATGTTTGATGTTATGGAGCAGCAACGA
TGTTACGCAGCAGGGCAGTCGCCCTAAAACAAAGTTAAACATCATGGGGGAAGCGGTGATCGCCGAAGTA
TCGACTCAACTATCAGAGGTAGTTGGCGTCATCGAGCGCCATCTCGAACCGACGTTGCTGGCCGTACATT
TGTACGGCTCCGCAGTGGATGGCGGCCTGAAGCCACACAGTGATATTGATTTGCTGGTTACGGTGACCGT
AAGGCTTGATGAAACAACGCGGCGAGCTTTGATCAACGACCTTTTGGAAACTTCGGCTTCCCCTGGAGAG
AGCGAGATTCTCCGCGCTGTAGAAGTCACCATTGTTGTGCACGACGACATCATTCCGTGGCGTTATCCAG
CTAAGCGCGAACTGCAATTTGGAGAATGGCAGCGCAATGACATTCTTGCAGGTATCTTCGAGCCAGCCAC
GATCGACATTGATCTGGCTATCTTGCTGACAAAAGCAAGAGAACATAGCGTTGCCTTGGTAGGTCCAGCG
GCGGAGGAACTCTTTGATCCGGTTCCTGAACAGGATCTATTTGAGGCGCTAAATGAAACCTTAACGCTAT
GGAACTCGCCGCCCGACTGGGCTGGCGATGAGCGAAATGTAGTGCTTACGTTGTCCCGCATTTGGTACAG
CGCAGTAACCGGCAAAATCGCGCCGAAGGATGTCGCTGCCGACTGGGCAATGGAGCGCCTGCCGGCCCAG
TATCAGCCCGTCATACTTGAAGCTAGACAGGCTTATCTTGGACAAGAAGAAGATCGCTTGGCCTCGCGCG
CAGATCAGTTGGAAGAATTTGTCCACTACGTGAAAGGCGAGATCACCAAGGTAGTCGGCAAATAATGTCT
AGCTAGAAATTCGTTCAAGCCGACGCCGCTTCGCGGCGCGGCTTAACTCAAGCGTTAGATGCACTAAGCA
CATAATTGCTCACAGCCAAACTATCAGGTCAAGTCTGCTTTTATTATTTTTAAGCGTGCATAATAAGCCC
TACACAAATTGGGAGATATATCATGCATGACCAAAATCCCTTAACGTGAGTTTTCGTTCCACTGAGCGTC
AGACCCCGTAGAAAAGATCAAAGGATCTTCTTGAGATCCTTTTTTTCTGCGCGTAATCTGCTGCTTGCAA
ACAAAAAAACCACCGCTACCAGCGGTGGTTTGTTTGCCGGATCAAGAGCTACCAACTCTTTTTCCGAAGG
TAACTGGCTTCAGCAGAGCGCAGATACCAAATACTGTCCTTCTAGTGTAGCCGTAGTTAGGCCACCACTT
CAAGAACTCTGTAGCACCGCCTACATACCTCGCTCTGCTAATCCTGTTACCAGTGGCTGCTGCCAGTGGC
GATAAGTCGTGTCTTACCGGGTTGGACTCAAGACGATAGTTACCGGATAAGGCGCAGCGGTCGGGCTGAA
CGGGGGGTTCGTGCACACAGCCCAGCTTGGAGCGAACGACCTACACCGAACTGAGATACCTACAGCGTGA
GCTATGAGAAAGCGCCACGCTTCCCGAAGGGAGAAAGGCGGACAGGTATCCGGTAAGCGGCAGGGTCGGA
ACAGGAGAGCGCACGAGGGAGCTTCCAGGGGGAAACGCCTGGTATCTTTATAGTCCTGTCGGGTTTCGCC
ACCTCTGACTTGAGCGTCGATTTTTGTGATGCTCGTCAGGGGGGCGGAGCCTATGGAAAAACGCCAGCAA
CGCGGCCTTTTTACGGTTCCTGGCCTTTTGCTGGCCTTTTGCTCACATGTTCTTTCCTGCGTTATCCCCT
GATTCTGTGGATAACCGTATTACCGCCTTTGAGTGAGCTGATACCGCTCGCCGCAGCCGAACGACCGAGC
GCAGCGAGTCAGTGAGCGAGGAAGCGGAAGAGCGCCTGATGCGGTATTTTCTCCTTACGCATCTGTGCGG
TATTTCACACCGCATATGGTGCACTCTCAGTACAATCTGCTCTGATGCCGCATAGTTAAGCCAGTATACA
CTCCGCTATCGCTACGTGACTGGGTCATGGCTGCGCCCCGACACCCGCCAACACCCGCTGACGCGCCCTG
ACGGGCTTGTCTGCTCCCGGCATCCGCTTACAGACAAGCTGTGACCGTCTCCGGGAGCTGCATGTGTCAG
AGGTTTTCACCGTCATCACCGAAACGCGCGAGGCAGGGTGCCTTGATGTGGGCGCCGGCGGTCGAGTGGC
GACGGCGCGGCTTGTCCGCGCCCTGGTAGATTGCCTGGCCGTAGGCCAGCCATTTTTGAGCGGCCAGCGG
CCGCGATAGGCCGACGCGAAGCGGCGGGGCGTAGGGAGCGCAGCGACCGAAGGGTAGGCGCTTTTTGCAG
CTCTTCGGCTGTGCGCTGGCCAGACAGTTATGCACAGGCCAGGCGGGTTTTAAGAGTTTTAATAAGTTTT
AAAGAGTTTTAGGCGGAAAAATCGCCTTTTTTCTCTTTTATATCAGTCACTTACATGTGTGACCGGTTCC
CAATGTACGGCTTTGGGTTCCCAATGTACGGGTTCCGGTTCCCAATGTACGGCTTTGGGTTCCCAATGTA
CGTGCTATCCACAGGAAAGAGACCTTTTCGACCTTTTTCCCCTGCTAGGGCAATTTGCCCTAGCATCTGC
TCCGTACATTAGGAACCGGCGGATGCTTCGCCCTCGATCAGGTTGCGGTAGCGCATGACTAGGATCGGGC
CAGCCTGCCCCGCCTCCTCCTTCAAATCGTACTCCGGCAGGTCATTTGACCCGATCAGCTTGCGCACGGT
GAAACAGAACTTCTTGAACTCTCCGGCGCTGCCACTGCGTTCGTAGATCGTCTTGAACAACCATCTGGCT
TCTGCCTTGCCTGCGGCGCGGCGTGCCAGGCGGTAGAGAAAACGGCCGATGCCGGGATCGATCAAAAAGT
AATCGGGGTGAACCGTCAGCACGTCCGGGTTCTTGCCTTCTGTGATCTCGCGGTACATCCAATCAGCTAG
CTCGATCTCGATGTACTCCGGCCGCCCGGTTTCGCTCTTTACGATCTTGTAGCGGCTAATCAAGGCTTCA
CCCTCGGATACCGTCACCAGGCGGCCGTTCTTGGCCTTCTTCGTACGCTGCATGGCAACGTGCGTGGTGT
TTAACCGAATGCAGGTTTCTACCAGGTCGTCTTTCTGCTTTCCGCCATCGGCTCGCCGGCAGAACTTGAG
TACGTCCGCAACGTGTGGACGGAACACGCGGCCGGGCTTGTCTCCCTTCCCTTCCCGGTATCGGTTCATG
GATTCGGTTAGATGGGAAACCGCCATCAGTACCAGGTCGTAATCCCACACACTGGCCATGCCGGCCGGCC
CTGCGGAAACCTCTACGTGCCCGTCTGGAAGCTCGTAGCGGATCACCTCGCCAGCTCGTCGGTCACGCTT
CGACAGACGGAAAACGGCCACGTCCATGATGCTGCGACTATCGCGGGTGCCCACGTCATAGAGCATCGGA
ACGAAAAAATCTGGTTGCTCGTCGCCCTTGGGCGGCTTCCTAATCGACGGCGCACCGGCTGCCGGCGGTT
GCCGGGATTCTTTGCGGATTCGATCAGCGGCCGCTTGCCACGATTCACCGGGGCGTGCTTCTGCCTCGAT
GCGTTGCCGCTGGGCGGCCTGCGCGGCCTTCAACTTCTCCACCAGGTCATCACCCAGCGCCGCGCCGATT
TGTACCGGGCCGGATGGTTTGCGACCGCTCACGCCGATTCCTCGGGCTTGGGGGTTCCAGTGCCATTGCA
GGGCCGGCAGACAACCCAGCCGCTTACGCCTGGCCAACCGCCCGTTCCTCCACACATGGGGCATTCCACG
GCGTCGGTGCCTGGTTGTTCTTGATTTTCCATGCCGCCTCCTTTAGCCGCTAAAATTCATCTACTCATTT
ATTCATTTGCTCATTTACTCTGGTAGCTGCGCGATGTATTCAGATAGCAGCTCGGTAATGGTCTTGCCTT
GGCGTACCGCGTACATCTTCAGCTTGGTGTGATCCTCCGCCGGCAACTGAAAGTTGACCCGCTTCATGGC
TGGCGTGTCTGCCAGGCTGGCCAACGTTGCAGCCTTGCTGCTGCGTGCGCTCGGACGGCCGGCACTTAGC
GTGTTTGTGCTTTTGCTCATTTTCTCTTTACCTCATTAACTCAAATGAGTTTTGATTTAATTTCAGCGGC
CAGCGCCTGGACCTCGCGGGCAGCGTCGCCCTCGGGTTCTGATTCAAGAACGGTTGTGCCGGCGGCGGCA
GTGCCTGGGTAGCTCACGCGCTGCGTGATACGGGACTCAAGAATGGGCAGCTCGTACCCGGCCAGCGCCT
CGGCAACCTCACCGCCGATGCGCGTGCCTTTGATCGCCCGCGACACGACAAAGGCCGCTTGTAGCCTTCC
ATCCGTGACCTCAATGCGCTGCTTAACCAGCTCCACCAGGTCGGCGGTGGCCCATATGTCGTAAGGGCTT
GGCTGCACCGGAATCAGCACGAAGTCGGCTGCCTTGATCGCGGACACAGCCAAGTCCGCCGCCTGGGGCG
CTCCGTCGATCACTACGAAGTCGCGCCGGCCGATGGCCTTCACGTCGCGGTCAATCGTCGGGCGGTCGAT
GCCGACAACGGTTAGCGGTTGATCTTCCCGCACGGCCGCCCAATCGCGGGCACTGCCCTGGGGATCGGAA
TCGACTAACAGAACATCGGCCCCGGCGAGTTGCAGGGCGCGGGCTAGATGGGTTGCGATGGTCGTCTTGC
CTGACCCGCCTTTCTGGTTAAGTACAGCGATAACCTTCATGCGTTCCCCTTGCGTATTTGTTTATTTACT
CATCGCATCATATACGCAGCGACCGCATGACGCAAGCTGTTTTACTCAAATACACATCACCTTTTTAGAC
GGCGGCGCTCGGTTTCTTCAGCGGCCAAGCTGGCCGGCCAGGCCGCCAGCTTGGCATCAGACAAACCGGC
CAGGATTTCATGCAGCCGCACGGTTGAGACGTGCGCGGGCGGCTCGAACACGTACCCGGCCGCGATCATC
TCCGCCTCGATCTCTTCGGTAATGAAAAACGGTTCGTCCTGGCCGTCCTGGTGCGGTTTCATGCTTGTTC
CTCTTGGCGTTCATTCTCGGCGGCCGCCAGGGCGTCGGCCTCGGTCAATGCGTCCTCACGGAAGGCACCG
CGCCGCCTGGCCTCGGTGGGCGTCACTTCCTCGCTGCGCTCAAGTGCGCGGTACAGGGTCGAGCGATGCA
CGCCAAGCAGTGCAGCCGCCTCTTTCACGGTGCGGCCTTCCTGGTCGATCAGCTCGCGGGCGTGCGCGAT
CTGTGCCGGGGTGAGGGTAGGGCGGGGGCCAAACTTCACGCCTCGGGCCTTGGCGGCCTCGCGCCCGCTC
CGGGTGCGGTCGATGATTAGGGAACGCTCGAACTCGGCAATGCCGGCGAACACGGTCAACACCATGCGGC
CGGCCGGCGTGGTGGTGTCGGCCCACGGCTCTGCCAGGCTACGCAGGCCCGCGCCGGCCTCCTGGATGCG
CTCGGCAATGTCCAGTAGGTCGCGGGTGCTGCGGGCCAGGCGGTCTAGCCTGGTCACTGTCACAACGTCG
CCAGGGCGTAGGTGGTCAAGCATCCTGGCCAGCTCCGGGCGGTCGCGCCTGGTGCCGGTGATCTTCTCGG
AAAACAGCTTGGTGCAGCCGGCCGCGTGCAGTTCGGCCCGTTGGTTGGTCAAGTCCTGGTCGTCGGTGCT
GACGCGGGCATAGCCCAGCAGGCCAGCGGCGGCGCTCTTGTTCATGGCGTAATGTCTCCGGTTCTAGTCG
CAAGTATTCTACTTTATGCGACTAAAACACGCGACAAGAAAACGCCAGGAAAAGGGCAGGGCGGCAGCCT
GTCGCGTAACTTAGGACTTGTGCGACATGTCGTTTTCAGAAGACGGCTGCACTGAACGTCAGAAGCCGAC
TGCACTATAGCAGCGGAGGGGTTGGATCAAAGTACTTTAAAGTACTTTAAAGTACTTTAAAGTACTTTGA
TCCCGAGGGGAACCCTGTGGTTGGCATGCACATACAAATGGACGAACGGATAAACCTTTTCACGCCCTTT
TAAATATCCGATTATTCTAATAAACGCTCTTTTCTCTTAGGTTTACCCGCCAATATATCCTGTCAAACAC
TGATAGTTTAAACTGAAGGCGGGAAACGACAATCTGATCCAAGCTCAAGCTAAGCTTGGGCCCGACGTCG
CATGCTCCCGGCCGCCATGGCCGCGGGATCCGCGGGCCCGAGCGGATAACAATTTCACACAGGAAACAGC
TATGACCATGATTACGCCAAGCTATCAACTTTGTATAGAAAAGTTGCTCGCGGCCAACATGGTGGAGCAC
GACACTCTCGTCTACTCCAAGAATATCAAAGATACAGTCTCAGAAGACCAGAGGGCTATTGAGACTTTTC
AACAAAGGGTAATATCGGGAAACCTCCTCGGATTCCATTGCCCAGCTATCTGTCACTTCATCGAAAGGAC
AGTAGAAAAGGAAGATGGCTTCTACAAATGCCATCATTGCGATAAAGGAAAGGCTATCGTTCAAGATGCC
TCTACCGACAGTGGTCCCAAAGATGGACCCCCACCCACGAGGAACATCGTGGAAAAAGAAGACGTTCCAA
CCACGTCTTCAAAGCAAGTGGATTGATGTGATGGTCAACATGGTGGAGCACGACACTCTCGTCTACTCCA
AGAATATCAAAGATACAGTCTCAGAAGACCAGAGGGCTATTGAGACTTTTCAACAAAGGGTAATATCGGG
AAACCTCCTCGGATTCCATTGCCCAGCTATCTGTCACTTCATCGAAAGGACAGTAGAAAAGGAAGATGGC
TTCTACAAATGCCATCATTGCGATAAAGGAAAGGCTATCGTTCAAGATGCCTCTACCGACAGTGGTCCCA
AAGATGGACCCCCACCCACGAGGAACATCGTGGAAAAAGAAGACGTTCCAACCACGTCTTCAAAGCAAGT
GGATTGATGTGATATCTCCACTGACGTAAGGGATGACGCACAATCCCACTATCCTTCGCAAGACCCTTCC
TCTATATAAGGAAGTTCATTTCATTTGGAGAGGCCGGTCTAGAGTATTTTTACAACAATTACCAACAACA
ACAAACAACAAACAACATTACAATTACTATTTACAATTTGGCAAGTTTGTACAAAAAAGCAGGCTTCACC
ATGAAAGAAACCGCTGCTGCTAAATTCGAACGCCAGCACATGGACAGCCCAGAATTCGGCATGGTGAGCA
AGGGCGAGGAGCTGTTCACCGGGGTGGTGCCCATCCTGGTCGAGCTGGACGGCGACGTAAACGGCCACAA
GTTCAGCGTGTCCGGCGAGGGCGAGGGCGATGCCACCTACGGCAAGCTGACCCTGAAGCTTCTATGCACC
ACCGGCAAGCTGCCCGTGCCCTGGCCCACCCTCGTGACCACCCTGGGCTACGGCCTGCAGTGCTTCGCCC
GCTACCCCGACCACATGAAGCAGCACGACTTCTTCAAGTCCGCCATGCCCGAAGGCTACGTCCAGGAGCG
CACCATCTTCTTCAAGGACGACGGCAACTACAAGACCCGCGCCGAGGTGAAGTTCGAGGGCGACACCCTG
GTGAACCGCATCGAGCTGAAGGGCATCGACTTCAAGGAGGACGGCAACATCCTGGGGCACAAGCTGGAGT
ACAACTACAACAGCCACAACGTCTATATCACCGCCGACAAGCAGAAGAACGGCATCAAGGCCAACTTCAA
GATCCGCCACAACATCGAGGACGGCGGCGTGCAGCTCGCCGACCACTACCAGCAGAACACCCCCATCGGC
GACGGCCCCGTGCTGCTGCCCGACAACCACTACCTGAGCTACCAGTCCGCCCTGTTCAAAGACCCCAACG
AGAAGCGCGATCACATGGTCCTGCTGGAGTTCCTGACCGCCGCCGGGATCACTGAGGGCATGAACAAGCT
GTACCTCGAGATGGCGGCACCACCAGCATCATCCTCGGCGAGGGAAGAGTTCGTGTACCTCGCAAAGCTC
GCAGAGCAAGCGGAACGTTACGAAGAAATGGTTGAATTCATGGAAAAAGTCGCTGAAGCCGTTGACAAAG
ACGAACTCACCGTCGAAGAACGTAATCTCCTCTCCGTCGCTTACAAAAACGTAATCGGCGCTCGTCGTGC
TTCCTGGAGAATCATCTCTTCCATTGAACAAAAAGAAGAGAGTCGTGGTAACGATGACCATGTGACCACG
ATCCGTGATTACAGAAGCAAGATCGAATCTGAGTTATCGAAAATCTGTGACGGTATTCTTAAGCTTCTTG
ATACTAGACTTGTTCCTGCTTCTGCTAATGGAGATTCTAAGGTTTTTTACCTTAAGATGAAGGGAGATTA
TCATAGGTATTTGGCTGAGTTTAAGACTGGTCAAGAGAGGAAAGATGCTGCTGAACATACTCTCACCGCT
TACAAAGCTGCTCAGGATATTGCTAATGCTGAATTGGCTCCAACGCATCCGATTCGTCTTGGTTTGGCTT
TGAATTTCTCTGTGTTTTACTATGAGATTCTTAATTCTCCAGATCGTGCTTGTAATCTCGCTAAGCAGGC
GTTTGATGAAGCCATTGCTGAGTTAGATACTCTTGGAGAGGAGTCATACAAGGATAGTACCTTGATCATG
CAGCTTCTTCGTGACAATCTTACTCTCTGGACTTCTGACATGCAGGACGAAAGTCCGGAGGAGATTAAAG
AAGCAGCAGCACCAAAGCCTGCTGAAGAACAGAAGGAGATCGGTACCAGTGCTGGTGGTAGTGCTGGTGG
TAGTGCTGGTGGTAGTGCTGGTGGTAGTGCTGGTGGTTCCGGAATGGAATCAGAATTCCAGCAACATCAC
TTCCTTCTCCACGATCATCAACACCAGAGACCAAGAAACTCAGGATTGATTCGTTACCAAGCAGCACCAA
GTTCGTACTTTTCGAGTTTCGGTGAATCAATCGAAGAGTTTTTAGATCGCGGCCGCATGGTGAGCAAGGG
CGAGGAGCTGTTCACCGGGGTGGTGCCCATCCTGGTCGAGCTGGACGGCGACGTAAACGGCCACAAGTTC
AGCGTGTCCGGCGAGGGCGAGGGCGATGCCACCTACGGCAAGCTGACCCTGAAGTTCATCTGCACCACCG
GCAAGCTGCCCGTGCCCTGGCCCACCCTCGTGACCACCCTGTCCTGGGGCGTGCAGTGCTTCGCCCGCTA
CCCCGACCACATGAAGCAGCACGACTTCTTCAAGTCCGCCATGCCCGAAGGCTACGTCCAGGAGCGCACC
ATCTTCTTCAAGGACGACGGCAACTACAAGACCCGCGCCGAGGTGAAGTTCGAGGGCGACACCCTGGTGA
ACCGCATCGAGCTGAAGGGCATCGACTTCAAGGAGGACGGCAACATCCTGGGGCACAAGCTGGAGTACAA
CTACATCAGCGGGAACGTCTATATCACCGCCGACAAGCAGAAGAACGGCATCAAGGCCAACTTCAAGATC
CGCCACAACATCGAGGACGGCGGCGTGCAGCTCGCCGACCACTACCAGCAGAACACCCCCATCGGCGACG
GCCCCGTGCTGCTGCCCGACAACCACTACCTGAGCACCCAGTCCGCCTTAAGCAAAGACCCCAACGAGAA
GCGCGATCACATGGTCCTGCTGGAGTTCTTGACCGCCGCCGGGATCACTCTCGGCATGGACGAGCTGTCT
AGATGGTCTCATCCTCAATTTGAAAAATAATACCCAGCTTTCTTGTACAAAGTGGAAGCTTGGATCCCGG
GTACCTCGAGCAACTTTATTATACATAGTTGATAATTCACTGGCCGTCGTTTTACAACGTCGTGACTGGG
AAAACGATCTAACTGACTAGCCGCGGCCATGCTAGAGTCCGCAAAAATCACCAGTCTCTCTCTACAAATC
TATCTCTCTCTATTTTTCTCCAGAATAATGTGTGAGTAGTTCCCAGATAAGGGAATTAGGGTTCTTATAG
GGTTTCGCTCATGTGTTGAGCATATAAGAAACCCTTAGTATGTATTTGTATTTGTAAAATACTTCTATCA
ATAAAATTTCTAATTCCTAAAACCAAAATCCAGTGACCTGCAGGTCGACCATATGGGAGAGCTCGAATTA
TCGATCATGAGCGGAGAATTAAGGGAGTCACGTTATGACCCCCGCCGATGACGCGGGACAAGCCGTTTTA
CGTTTGGAACTGACAGAACCGCAACGTTGAAGGAGCCACTGAGCCGCGGGTTTCTGGAGTTTAATGAGCT
AAGCACATACGTCAGAAACCATTATTGCGCGTTCAAAAGTCGCCTAAGGTCACTATCAGCTAGCAAATAT
TTCTTGTCAAAAATGCTCCACTGACGTTCCATAAATTCCCCTCGGTATCCAATTAGAGTCTCATATTCAC
TCTCAACTCGAATCCCCCCTATGAAAAAGCCTGAACTCACCGCGACGTCTGTCGAGAAGTTTCTGATCGA
AAAGTTCGACAGCGTCTCCGACCTGATGCAGCTCTCGGAGGGCGAAGAATCTCGTGCTTT
